Addgene plasmid #42238: YTIP-GFP
Depositing lab: William Pu. Depositing organization: Boston Children's Hospital. Publication: YAP1, the nuclear target of Hippo signaling, stimulates heart growth through cardiomyocyte proliferation but not hypertrophy. von Gise A, Lin Z, Schlegelmilch K, Honor LB, Pan GM, Buck JN, Ma Q, Ishiwata T, Zhou B, Camargo FD, Pu WT. Proc Natl Acad Sci U S A. 2012 Feb 14;109(7):2394-9. doi: 10.1073/pnas.1116136109. Epub 2012 Jan 30. PubMed 22308401.
Backbone
  Vector backbone: pN1-eGFP
  Backbone manufacturer: Clontech
  Backbone size w/o insert (bp): 5300
  Total vector size (bp): 5300
  Modifications to backbone: Insertion of sequence encoding YTIP peptide, which blocks YAP1-TEAD1 interaction.
  Vector type: Mammalian Expression
  Selectable markers: Neomycin (select with G418)
Growth in bacteria
  Bacterial resistance: Kanamycin, 50 μg/mL
  Growth temperature: 37°C
  Growth strain: DH5alpha
  Copy number: High Copy
Gene/Insert
  Gene/Insert name: YTIP-GFP
  Species: Synthetic
  Insert size (bp): 324
  Promoter: CMV
  Tag / fusion protein: GFP (C terminal on backbone)
  Cloning method: Restriction Enzyme; 5′ cloning site EcoRI (not destroyed); 3′ cloning site BamHI (not destroyed)
  Sequencing primers: 5′ CMV
Terms and licenses: Academic/Nonprofit Terms; Industry Terms: Not Available to Industry
How to cite: YTIP-GFP was a gift from William Pu (Addgene plasmid # 42238 ; http://n2t.net/addgene:42238 ; RRID:Addgene_42238)
