[The description below was written by a language model from this plasmid's Addgene catalogue record and pLannotate feature annotations shown in this document.]
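Description:
YTIP-GFP is a mammalian expression plasmid built on the Clontech pN1-eGFP backbone, designed to express a YAP1-derived inhibitory peptide fused to EGFP. The insert, listed as synthetic and about 324 bp, was cloned between EcoRI and BamHI sites in the multiple cloning site. It encodes YTIP, a peptide described in the record as blocking the interaction between YAP1 and TEAD1. Automated annotation recognises this segment as a fragment of YAP1 (best match to the chicken protein), consistent with a peptide derived from a region of YAP1. Expression is driven by the human cytomegalovirus immediate early enhancer and promoter. The peptide coding region lies upstream of EGFP, which forms a C-terminal fusion supplied by the backbone, and the transcript is terminated by the SV40 polyadenylation signal.

The plasmid replicates in E. coli at high copy from a ColE1/pUC-type origin and also carries an f1 origin for single-stranded DNA production. A single Tn5 aminoglycoside phosphotransferase gene (NeoR/KanR) serves both hosts. A bacterial bla-type promoter gives kanamycin resistance in bacteria, while the SV40 enhancer/early promoter with the HSV TK polyadenylation signal gives G418 resistance in mammalian cells. The small large T antigen, ble and bGH poly(A) fragments called by the annotation are probably residual backbone sequence or spurious matches rather than functional parts. The deposited full sequence is 5,093 nt, slightly shorter than the approximate 5,300 bp catalogue size.

The construct is suited to interfering with YAP1–TEAD1-dependent transcription in transfected cells, with GFP fluorescence marking the cells that express it. The associated publication concerns Hippo/YAP1 signaling in cardiomyocyte proliferation and heart growth.
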