Features (pLannotate 1.2.2; 15 found; start..end, strand, type, name):
     61..364     +  enhancer       CMV enhancer: human cytomegalovirus immediate early enhancer
    365..568     +  promoter       CMV promoter: human cytomegalovirus (CMV) immediate early promoter
    591..634     +  misc_feature   MCS (fragment): multiple cloning site
    646..963     +  CDS            YAP1 (fragment): YAP1_CHICK - Also known as YAP65. Experimental evidence at protein level: Swiss-Prot protein existence level 1. Transcriptional regulator which can act both as a coactivator and a corepressor and is the critical downstream regulatory target in the Hippo signaling pathway that plays a pivotal role in organ size control and tumor suppression by restricting proliferation and promoting apoptosis (By similarity). Plays a key role in tissue tension and 3D tissue shape by regulating cortical actomyosin network formation (By similarity). From Gallus gallus (Chicken).
   1039..1758    +  CDS            EGFP: the original enhanced GFP (Yang et al., 1996) mammalian codon-optimized
   1775..1858    +  CDS            large T antigen (fragment): large T antigen from SV40 (simian virus 40)
   1881..2002    +  polyA_signal   SV40 poly(A) signal: SV40 polyadenylation signal
   2036..2464    -  rep_origin     f1 ori (sequence partly withheld): f1 bacteriophage origin of replication; arrow indicates direction of (+) strand synthesis
   2491..2595    +  promoter       AmpR promoter: bla
   2597..2954    +  promoter       SV40 promoter: SV40 enhancer and early promoter
   2989..3783    +  CDS            NeoR/KanR: aminoglycoside phosphotransferase from Tn5; aph(3')-II (or nptII); confers resistance to neomycin, kanamycin, and G418 (Geneticin®)
   3804..3956    +  CDS            ble (fragment): BLE_KLEPN - Experimental evidence at protein level: Swiss-Prot protein existence level 1. Binding protein with a strong affinity to the bleomycin family of antibiotics. Binds to CL990; an antimitotic-antibiotic compound. From Klebsiella pneumoniae.
   4015..4062    +  polyA_signal   HSV TK poly(A) signal: herpes simplex virus thymidine kinase polyadenylation signal (Cole and Stacy, 1985)
   4153..4169    -  polyA_signal   bGH poly(A) signal (fragment): bovine growth hormone polyadenylation signal
   4391..4979    +  rep_origin     ori: high-copy-number ColE1/pMB1/pBR322/pUC origin of replication
>Addgene plasmid #42238 | YTIP-GFP | depositor full sequence | sequence record 57071 | YTIP-GFP sequence 5093 bps
TAGTTATTAATAGTAATCAATTACGGGGTCATTAGTTCATAGCCCATATATGGAGTTCCGCGTTACATAA
CTTACGGTAAATGGCCCGCCTGGCTGACCGCCCAACGACCCCCGCCCATTGACGTCAATAATGACGTATG
TTCCCATAGTAACGCCAATAGGGACTTTCCATTGACGTCAATGGGTGGAGTATTTACGGTAAACTGCCCA
CTTGGCAGTACATCAAGTGTATCATATGCCAAGTACGCCCCCTATTGACGTCAATGACGGTAAATGGCCC
GCCTGGCATTATGCCCAGTACATGACCTTATGGGACTTTCCTACTTGGCAGTACATCTACGTATTAGTCA
TCGCTATTACCATGGTGATGCGGTTTTGGCAGTACATCAATGGGCGTGGATAGCGGTTTGACTCACGGGG
ATTTCCAAGTCTCCACCCCATTGACGTCAATGGGAGTTTGTTTTGGCACCAAAATCAACGGGACTTTCCA
AAATGTCGTAACAACTCCGCCCCATTGACGCAAATGGGCGGTAGGCGTGTACGGTGGGAGGTCTATATAA
GCAGAGCTGGTTTAGTGAACCGTCAGATCCGCTAGCGCTACCGGACTCAGATCTCGAGCTCAAGCTTCGA
ATTCCCACCATGGCACCCCCCGCCGGGCATCAGATCGTGCACGTCCGCGGGGACTCGGAGACCGACCTGG
AGGCGCTCTTCAACGCCGTCATGAACCCCAAGACGGCCAACGTGCCCCAGACCGTGCCCATGAGGCTCCG
GAAGCTGCCCGACTCCTTCTTCAAGCCGCCGGAGCCCAAATCCCACTCCCGACAGGCCAGTACTGATGCA
GGCACTGCAGGAGCCCTGACTCCACAGCATGTTCGAGCTCATTCCTCTCCAGCTTCTCTGCAGTTGGGAG
CTGTTTCTCCTGGGACACTGACCCCCACTGGAGTAGTCTCTGGCCCAGCAGCTACACCCGTCGACCTAGC
AGAGGCAGCAGCTAAGGAGGCAGCAGCTAAGGCCGCAGCGGATCCACCGGTCGCCACCATGGTGAGCAAG
GGCGAGGAGCTGTTCACCGGGGTGGTGCCCATCCTGGTCGAGCTGGACGGCGACGTAAACGGCCACAAGT
TCAGCGTGTCCGGCGAGGGCGAGGGCGATGCCACCTACGGCAAGCTGACCCTGAAGTTCATCTGCACCAC
CGGCAAGCTGCCCGTGCCCTGGCCCACCCTCGTGACCACCCTGACCTACGGCGTGCAGTGCTTCAGCCGC
TACCCCGACCACATGAAGCAGCACGACTTCTTCAAGTCCGCCATGCCCGAANGCTACGTCCAGGAGCGCA
CCATCTTCTTCAAGGACGACGGCAACTACAAGACCCGCGCCGAGGTGAAGTTCGAGGGCGACACCCTGGT
GAACCGCATCGAGCTGAAGGGCATCGACTTCAAGGAGGACGGCAACATCCTGGGGCACAAGCTGGAGTAC
AACTACAACAGCCACAACGTCTATATCATGGCCGACAAGCAGAAGAACGGCATCAAGGTGAACTTCAAGA
TCCGCCACAACATCGAGGACGGCAGCGTGCAGCTCGCCGACCACTACCAGCAGAACACCCCCATCGGCGA
CGGCCCCGTGCTGCTGCCCGACAACCACTACCTGAGCACCCAGTCCGCCCTGAGCAAAGACCCCAACGAG
AAGCGCGATCACATGGTCCTGCTGGAGTTCGTGACCGCCGCCGGGATCACTCTCGGCATGGACGAGCTGT
ACAAGTAAAGCGGCCGCGACTCTAGATCATAATCAGCCATACCACATTTGTAGAGGTTTTACTTGCTTTA
AAAAACCTCCCACACCTCCCCCTGAACCTGAAACATAAAATGAATGCAATTGTTGTTGTTAACTTGTTTA
TTGCAGCTTATAATGGTTACAAATAAAGCAATAGCATCACAAATTTCACAAATAAAGCATTTTTTTCACT
GCATTCTAGTTGTGGTTTGTCCAAACTCATCAATGTATCTTAAGGCGTAAATTGTAAGCGTTAATATTTT
GTTAAAATTCGCGTTAAATTTTTGTTAAATCAGCTCATTTTTTAACCAATAGGCCGAAATCGGCAAAATC
CCTTATAAATCAAAAGAATAGACCGAGATAGGGT
[37 nt withheld, positions 2135-2171]
AAAGAACGTGGACTCCAACGTCAAAGG
[49 nt withheld, positions 2199-2247]
T
[91 nt withheld, positions 2249-2339]
G
[124 nt withheld, positions 2341-2464]
CAGGTGGCACTTTTCGGGGAAATGTGCGCGGAACCCCTATTTGTTTATTTTTCTAAATACATTCAAATAT
GTATCCGCTCATGAGACAATAACCCTGATAAATGCTTCAATAATATTGAAAAAGGAAGAGTCCTGAGGCG
GAAAGAACCAGCTGTGGAATGTGTGTCAGTTAGGGTGTGGAAAGTCCCCAGGCTCCCCAGCAGGCAGAAG
TATGCAAAGCATGCATCTCAATTAGTCAGCAACCAGGTGTGGAAAGTCCCCAGGCTCCCCAGCAGGCAGA
AGTATGCAAAGCATGCATCTCAATTAGTCAGCAACCATAGTCCCGCCCCTAACTCCGCCCATCCCGCCCC
TAACTCCGCCCAGTTCCGCCCATTCTCCGCCCCATGGCTGACTAATTTTTTTTATTTATGCAGAGGCCGA
GGCCGCCTCGGCCTCTGAGCTATTCCAGAAGTAGTGAGGAGGCTTTTTTGGAGGCCTAGGCTTTTGCAAA
GATCGATCAAGAGACAGGATGAGGATCGTTTCGCATGATTGAACAAGATGGATTGCACGCAGGTTCTCCG
GCCGCTTGGGTGGAGAGGCTATTCGGCTATGACTGGGCACAACAGACAATCGGCTGCTCTGATGCCGCCG
TGTTCCGGCTGTCAGCGCAGGGGCGCCCGGTTCTTTTTGTCAAGACCGACCTGTCCGGTGCCCTGAATGA
ACTGCAAGACGAGGCAGCGCGGCTATCGTGGCTGGCCACGACGGGCGTTCCTTGCGCAGCTGTGCTCGAC
GTTGTCACTGAAGCGGGAAGGGACTGGCTGCTATTGGGCGAAGTGCCGGGGCAGGATCTCCTGTCATCTC
ACCTTGCTCCTGCCGAGAAAGTATCCATCATGGCTGATGCAATGCGGCGGCTGCATACGCTTGATCCGGC
TACCTGCCCATTCGACCACCAAGCGAAACATCGCATCGAGCGAGCACGTACTCGGATGGAAGCCGGTCTT
GTCGATCAGGATGATCTGGACGAAGAGCATCAGGGGCTCGCGCCAGCCGAACTGTTCGCCAGGCTCAAGG
CGAGCATGCCCGACGGCGAGGATCTCGTCGTGACCCATGGCGATGCCTGCTTGCCGAATATCATGGTGGA
AAATGGCCGCTTTTCTGGATTCATCGACTGTGGCCGGCTGGGTGTGGCGGACCGCTATCAGGACATAGCG
TTGGCTACCCGTGATATTGCTGAAGAGCTTGGCGGCGAATGGGCTGACCGCTTCCTCGTGCTTTACGGTA
TCGCCGCTCCCGATTCGCAGCGCATCGCCTTCTATCGCCTTCTTGACGAGTTCTTCTGAGCGGGACTCTG
GGGTTCGAAATGACCGACCAAGCGACGCCCAACCTGCCATCACGAGATTTCGATTCCACCGCCGCCTTCT
ATGAAAGGTTGGGCTTCGGAATCGTTTTCCGGGACGCCGGCTGGATGATCCTCCAGCGCGGGGATCTCAT
GCTGGAGTTCTTCGCCCACCCTAGGGGGAGGCTAACTGAAACACGGAAGGAGACAATACCGGAAGGAACC
CGCGCTATGACGGCAATAAAAAGACAGAATAAAACGCACGGTGTTGGGTCGTTTGTTCATAAACGCGGGG
TTCGGTCCCAGGGCTGGCACTCTGTCGATACCCCACCGAGACCCCATTGGGGCCAATACGCCCGCGTTTC
TTCCTTTTCCCCACCCCACCCCCCAAGTTCGGGTGAAGGCCCAGGGCTCGCAGCCAACGTCGGGGCGGCA
GGCCCTGCCATAGCCTCAGGTTACTCATATATACTTTAGATTGATTTAAAACTTCATTTTTAATTTAAAA
GGATCTAGGTGAAGATCCTTTTTGATAATCTCATGACCAAAATCCCTTAACGTGAGTTTTCGTTCCACTG
AGCGTCAGACCCCGTAGAAAAGATCAAAGGATCTTCTTGAGATCCTTTTTTTCTGCGCGTAATCTGCTGC
TTGCAAACAAAAAAACCACCGCTACCAGCGGTGGTTTGTTTGCCGGATCAAGAGCTACCAACTCTTTTTC
CGAAGGTAACTGGCTTCAGCAGAGCGCAGATACCAAATACTGTCCTTCTAGTGTAGCCGTAGTTAGGCCA
CCACTTCAAGAACTCTGTAGCACCGCCTACATACCTCGCTCTGCTAATCCTGTTACCAGTGGCTGCTGCC
AGTGGCGATAAGTCGTGTCTTACCGGGTTGGACTCAAGACGATAGTTACCGGATAAGGCGCAGCGGTCGG
GCTGAACGGGGGGTTCGTGCACACAGCCCAGCTTGGAGCGAACGACCTACACCGAACTGAGATACCTACA
GCGTGAGCTATGAGAAAGCGCCACGCTTCCCGAAGGGAGAAAGGCGGACAGGTATCCGGTAAGCGGCAGG
GTCGGAACAGGAGAGCGCACGAGGGAGCTTCCAGGGGGAAACGCCTGGTATCTTTATAGTCCTGTCGGGT
TTCGCCACCTCTGACTTGAGCGTCGATTTTTGTGATGCTCGTCAGGGGGGCGGAGCCTATGGAAAAACGC
CAGCAACGCGGCCTTTTTACGGTTCCTGGCCTTTTGCTGGCCTTTTGCTCACATGTTCTTTCCTGCGTTA
TCCCCTGATTCTGTGGATAACCGTATTACCGCCATGCAT
