>Addgene plasmid #42238 | YTIP-GFP | addgene partial sequence | sequence record 58030 | CMV-F 5'-CGCAAATGGGCGGTAGGCGTG-3'
ACCGTCAGATCCGCTAGCGCTACCGGACTCAGATCTCGAGCTCAAGCTTCGAATTCCCACCATGGCACCC
CCCGCCGGGCATCAGATCGTGCACGTCCGCGGGGACTCGGAGACCGACCTGGAGGCGCTCTTCAACGCCG
TCATGAACCCCAAGACGGCCAACGTGCCCCAGACCGTGCCCATGAGGCTCCGGAAGCTGCCCGACTCCTT
CTTCAAGCCGCCGGAGCCCAAATCCCACTCCCGACAGGCCAGTACTGATGCAGGCACTGCAGGAGCCCTG
ACTCCACAGCATGTTCGAGCTCATTCCTCTCCAGCTTCTCTGCAGTTGGGAGCTGTTTCTCCTGGGACAC
TGACCCCCACTGGAGTAGTCTCTGGCCCAGCAGCTACACCCGTCGACCTAGCAGAGGCAGCAGCTAAGGA
GGCAGCAGCTAAGGCCGCAGCGGATCCACCGGTCGCCACCATGGTGAGCAAGGGCGAGGAGCTGTTCACC
GGGGTGGTGCCCATCCTGGTCGAGCTGGACGGCGACGTAAACGGCCACAAGTTCAGCGTGTCCGGCGAGG
GCGAGGGCGATGCCACCTACGGCAAGCTGACCCTGAAGTTCATCTGCACCACCGGCAAGCTGCCCGTGCC
CTGGCCCACCCTCGTGACCACCCTGACCTACGGCGTGCAGTGCTTCAGCCGCTACCCCGACCACATGAAG
CAGCACGACTTCTTCAAGTCCGCCATGCCCGAAGGCTACGTCCAGGAGCGCACCATCTTCTTCAAGGACG
ACGGCAACTACAAGACCCGCGCCGAGGTGAAGTTCGAGGGCGACACCCTGGTGAACCGCATCGAGCTGAA
GGGCATCGACTTCAAGGAGGACGGCAACATCCTGGGGCACAAGCTGGAGTACAACTACAACAGCCACAAC
GTCTATATCATGG
